>Addgene plasmid #110043 | pHH0103_UBA52_Ubiquitin | addgene full sequence | sequence record 215964 | Addgene NGS Result
TTGACAATTAATCATCGGCTCGTATAATGTGTGGAATTGTGAGCGGATAACAATTTCACACAGGAAACAG
CCAGTCCGTTTAGGTGTTTTCACGAGCACTTCACCAACAAGGACCATAGATTATGAAAATCGAAGAACAC
CATCACCATCACCATTCCAGCGGTAAGCTTATGTCCCCTATACTAGGTTATTGGAAAATTAAGGGCCTTG
TGCAACCCACTCGACTTCTTTTGGAATATCTTGAAGAAAAATATGAAGAGCATTTGTATGAGCGCGATGA
AGGTGATAAATGGCGAAACAAAAAGTTTGAATTGGGTTTGGAGTTTCCCAATCTTCCTTATTATATTGAT
GGTGATGTTAAATTAACACAGTCTATGGCCATCATACGTTATATAGCTGACAAGCACAACATGTTGGGTG
GTTGTCCAAAAGAGCGTGCAGAGATTTCAATGCTTGAAGGAGCGGTTTTGGATATTAGATACGGTGTTTC
GAGAATTGCATATAGTAAAGACTTTGAAACTCTCAAAGTTGATTTTCTTAGCAAGCTACCTGAAATGCTG
AAAATGTTCGAAGATCGTTTATGTCATAAAACATATTTAAATGGTGATCATGTAACCCATCCTGACTTCA
TGTTGTATGACGCTCTTGATGTTGTTTTATACATGGACCCAATGTGCCTGGATGCGTTCCCAAAATTAGT
TTGTTTTAAAAAACGTATTGAAGCTATCCCACAAATTGATAAGTACTTGAAATCCAGCAAGTATATAGCA
TGGCCTTTGCAGGGCTGGCAAGCCACGTTTGGTGGTGGCGACCATCCTCCAAAATCGGATCTGGAAGTTC
TGTTCCAGGGGCCCCTGTCCAGCGGTCTGGTTCCGCGTGGTTCCGGTACCGCGGCCCAGCCGGCCATGCA
GATTTTTGTCAAAACCCTGACGGGCAAAACCATCACGCTGGAAGTGGAACCGAGTGATACCATCGAAAAC
GTTAAAGCGAAAATCCAAGATAAAGAAGGTATCCCGCCGGACCAGCAACGTCTGATCTTCGCCGGCAAAC
AGCTGGAAGATGGTCGCACCCTGAGCGACTACAACATCCAAAAAGAATCTACGCTGCATCTGGTTCTGCG
TCTGCGCGGCGGTGCGGCCGCATA
[142 nt withheld, positions 1145-1286]
C
[98 nt withheld, positions 1288-1385]
AGTTTGTACTGGTGACGAAACTCAGTGTCTAGCTAGAGTGGC
[149 nt withheld, positions 1428-1576]
T
[41 nt withheld, positions 1578-1618]
T
[62 nt withheld, positions 1620-1681]
A
[35 nt withheld, positions 1683-1717]
CCTCCCTCAATCGGTTGAATGTCGCCCTTTTGTCTTTGGCGCTGGTAAACCATATGAA
[86 nt withheld, positions 1776-1861]
T
[54 nt withheld, positions 1863-1916]
CTAGCGCCGCCCTATACCTTGTCTGCCTCCCCGCGTTGCGTCGCGGTGCATGGAGCCGGGCCACCTCGAC
CTGAATGGAAGCCGGCGGCACCTCGCTAACGGATTCACCACTCCAAGAATTGGAGCCAATCAATTCTTGC
GGAGAACTGTGAATGCGCAAACCAACCCTTGGCAGAACATATCCATCGCGTCCGCCATCTCCAGCAGCCG
CACGCGGCGCATCTCGGGCAGCGTTGGGTCCTGGCCACGGGTGCGCATGATCGTGCTCCTGTCGTTGAGG
ACCCGGCTAGGCTGGCGGGGTTGCCTTACTGGTTAGCAGAATGAATCACCGATACGCGAGCGAACGTGAA
GCGACTGCTGCTGCAAAACGTCTGCGACCTGAGCAACAACATGAATGGTCTTCGGTTTCCGTGTTTCGTA
AAGTCTGGAAACGCGGAAGTCAGCGCCCTGCACCATTATGTTCCGGATCTGCATCGCAGGATGCTGCTGG
CTACCCTGTGGAACACCTACATCTGTATTAACGAAGCGCTGGCATTGACCCTGAGTGATTTTTCTCTGGT
CCCGCCGCATCCATACCGCCAGTTGTTTACCCTCACAACGTTCCAGTAACCGGGCATGTTCATCATCAGT
AACCCGTATCGTGAGCATCCTCTCTCGTTTCATCGGTATCATTACCCCCATGAACAGAAATCCCCCTTAC
ACGGAGGCATCAGTGACCAAACAGGAAAAAACCGCCCTTAACATGGCCCGCTTTATCAGAAGCCAGACAT
TAACGCTTCTGGAGAAACTCAACGAGCTGGACGCGGATGAACAGGCAGACATCTGTGAATCGCTTCACGA
CCACGCTGATGAGCTTTACCGCAGGATCCGCGAAATTGTAAGCGTTAATATTTTGTTAAAATTCGCGTTA
AATTTTTGTTAAATCAGCTCATTTTTTAACCAATAGGCCGAAATCGGCAAAATCCCTTATAAATCAAAAG
AATAGACCGAGATAGGGT
[37 nt withheld, positions 2915-2951]
AAAGAACGTGGACTCCAACGTCAAAGG
[49 nt withheld, positions 2979-3027]
T
[91 nt withheld, positions 3029-3119]
G
[124 nt withheld, positions 3121-3244]
CGCGGATCCTGCCTCGCGCGTTTCGGTGATGACGGTGAAAACCTCTGACACATGCAGCTCCCGGAGACGG
TCACAGCTTGTCTGTAAGCGGATGCCGGGAGCAGACAAGCCCGTCAGGGCGCGTCAGCGGGTGTTGGCGG
GTGTCGGGGCGCAGCCATGACCCAGTCACGTAGCGATAGCGGAGTGTATACTGGCTTAACTATGCGGCAT
CAGAGCAGATTGTACTGAGAGTGCACCATATGCGGTGTGAAATACCGCACAGATGCGTAAGGAGAAAATA
CCGCATCAGGCGCTCTTCCGCTTCCTCGCTCACTGACTCGCTGCGCTCGGTCGTTCGGCTGCGGCGAGCG
GTATCAGCTCACTCAAAGGCGGTAATACGGTTATCCACAGAATCAGGGGATAACGCAGGAAAGAACATGT
GAGCAAAAGGCCAGCAAAAGGCCAGGAACCGTAAAAAGGCCGCGTTGCTGGCGTTTTTCCATAGGCTCCG
CCCCCCTGACGAGCATCACAAAAATCGACGCTCAAGTCAGAGGTGGCGAAACCCGACAGGACTATAAAGA
TACCAGGGTTTCCCCCTGGAAGCTCCCTCGTGCGCTCTCCTGTTCCGACCCTGCCGCTTACCGGATACCT
GTCCGCCTTTCTCCCTTCGGGAAGCGTGGCGCTTTCTCATAGCTCACGCTGTAGGTATCTCAGTTCGGTG
TAGGTCGTTCGCTCCAAGCTGGGCTGTGTGCACGAACCCCCCGTTCAGCCCGACCGCTGCGCCTTATCCG
GTAACTATCGTCTTGAGTCCAACCCGGTAAGACACGACTTATCGCCACTGGCAGCAGCCACTGGTAACAG
GATTAGCAGAGCGAGGTATGTAGGCGGTGCTACAGAGTTCTTGAAGTGGTGGCCTAACTACGGCTACACT
AGAAGGACAGTATTTGGTATCTGCGCTCTGCTGAAGCCAGTTACCTTCGGAAAAAGAGTTGGTAGCTCTT
GATCCGGCAAACAAACCACCGCTGGTAGCGGTGGTTTTTTTGTTTGCAAGCAGCAGATTACGCGCAGAAA
AAAAGGATCTCAAGAAGATCCTTTGATCTTTTCTACGGGGTCTGACGCTCAGTGGAACGAAAACTCACGT
TAAGGGATTTTGGTCATGAGATTATCAAAAAGGATCTTCACCTAGATCCTTTTAAATTAAAAATGAAGTT
TTAAATCAATCTAAAGTATATATGAGTAAACTTGGTCTGACAGTTACCAATGCTTAATCAGTGAGGCACC
TATCTCAGCGATCTGTCTATTTCGTTCATCCATAGTTGCCTGACTCCCCGTCGTGTAGATAACTACGATA
CGGGAGGGCTTACCATCTGGCCCCAGTGCTGCAATGATACCGCGAGACCCACGCTCACCGGCTCCAGATT
TATCAGCAATAAACCAGCCAGCCGGAAGGGCCGAGCGCAGAAGTGGTCCTGCAACTTTATCCGCCTCCAT
CCAGTCTATTAATTGTTGCCGGGAAGCTAGAGTAAGTAGTTCGCCAGTTAATAGTTTGCGCAACGTTGTT
GCCATTGCTGCAGGCATCGTGGTGTCACGCTCGTCGTTTGGTATGGCTTCATTCAGCTCCGGTTCCCAAC
GATCAAGGCGAGTTACATGATCCCCCATGTTGTGCAAAAAAGCGGTTAGCTCCTTCGGTCCTCCGATCGT
TGTCAGAAGTAAGTTGGCCGCAGTGTTATCACTCATGGTTATGGCAGCACTGCATAATTCTCTTACTGTC
ATGCCATCCGTAAGATGCTTTTCTGTGACTGGTGAGTACTCAACCAAGTCATTCTGAGAATAGTGTATGC
GGCGACCGAGTTGCTCTTGCCCGGCGTCAACACGGGATAATACCGCGCCACATAGCAGAACTTTAAAAGT
GCTCATCATTGGAAAACGTTCTTCGGGGCGAAAACTCTCAAGGATCTTACCGCTGTTGAGATCCAGTTCG
ATGTAACCCACTCGTGCACCCAACTGATCTTCAGCATCTTTTACTTTCACCAGCGTTTCTGGGTGAGCAA
AAACAGGAAGGCAAAATGCCGCAAAAAAGGGAATAAGGGCGACACGGAAATGTTGAATACTCATACTCTT
CCTTTTTCAATATTATTGAAGCATTTATCAGGGTTATTGTCTCATGAGCGGATACATATTTGAATGTATT
TAGAAAAATAAACAAATAGGGGTTCCGCGCACATTTCCCCGAAAAGTGCCACCTGACGTCTAAGAAACCA
TTATTATCATGACATTAACCTATAAAAATAGGCGTATCACGAGGCCCTTTCGTCTTCAAGAATTCCCGAC
ACCATCGAATGGTGCAAAACCTTTCGCGGTATGGCATGATAGCGCCCGGAAGAGAGTCAATTCAGGGTGG
TGAATGTGAAACCAGTAACGTTATACGATGTCGCAGAGTATGCCGGTGTCTCTTATCAGACCGTTTCCCG
CGTGGTGAACCAGGCCAGCCACGTTTCTGCGAAAACGCGGGAAAAAGTGGAAGCGGCGATGGCGGAGCTG
AATTACATTCCCAACCGCGTGGCACAACAACTGGCGGGCAAACAGTCGTTGCTGATTGGCGTTGCCACCT
CCAGTCTGGCCCTGCACGCGCCGTCGCAAATTGTCGCGGCGATTAAATCTCGCGCCGATCAACTGGGTGC
CAGCGTGGTGGTGTCGATGGTAGAACGAAGCGGCGTCGAAGCCTGTAAAGCGGCGGTGCACAATCTTCTC
GCGCAACGCGTCAGTGGGCTGATCATTAACTATCCGCTGGATGACCAGGATGCCATTGCTGTGGAAGCTG
CCTGCACTAATGTTCCGGCGTTATTTCTTGATGTCTCTGACCAGACACCCATCAACAGTATTATTTTCTC
CCATGAAGACGGTACGCGACTGGGCGTGGAGCATCTGGTCGCATTGGGTCACCAGCAAATCGCGCTGTTA
GCGGGCCCATTAAGTTCTGTCTCGGCGCGTCTGCGTCTGGCTGGCTGGCATAAATATCTCACTCGCAATC
AAATTCAGCCGATAGCGGAACGGGAAGGCGACTGGAGTGCCATGTCCGGTTTTCAACAAACCATGCAAAT
GCTGAATGAGGGCATCGTTCCCACTGCGATGCTGGTTGCCAACGATCAGATGGCGCTGGGCGCAATGCGC
GCCATTACCGAGTCCGGGCTGCGCGTTGGTGCGGATATCTCGGTAGTGGGATACGACGATACCGAAGACA
GCTCATGTTATATCCCGCCGTTAACCACCATCAAACAGGATTTTCGCCTGCTGGGGCAAACCAGCGTGGA
CCGCTTGCTGCAACTCTCTCAGGGCCAGGCGGTGAAGGGCAATCAGCTGTTGCCCGTCTCACTGGTGAAA
AGAAAAACCACCCTGGCGCCCAATACGCAAACCGCCTCTCCCCGCGCGTTGGCCGATTCATTAATGCAGC
TGGCACGACAGGTTTCCCGACTGGAAAGCGGGCAGTGAGCGCAACGCAATTAATGTAAGTTAGCTCACTC
ATTAGGCACAATTCTCATGTTTGACAGCTTATCATCGACTGCACGGTGCACCAATGCTTCTGGCGTCAGG
CAGCCATCGGAAGCTGTGGTATGGCTGTGCAGGTCGTAAATCACTGCATAATTCGTGTCGCTCAAGGCGC
ACTCCCGTTCTGGATAATGTTTTTTGCGCCGACATCATAACGGTTCTGGCAAATATTCTGAAATGAGCTG
Features (pLannotate 1.2.2; 21 found; start..end, strand, type, name):
      1..29      +  promoter       tac promoter: strong E. coli promoter; hybrid between the trp and lac UV5 promoters
     37..53      +  protein_bind   lac operator: The lac repressor binds to the lac operator to inhibit transcription in E. coli. This inhibition can be relieved by adding lactose or isopropyl-β-D-thiogalactopyranoside (IPTG). lac repressor encoded by lacI
    138..155     +  CDS            6xHis: 6xHis affinity tag
    171..824     +  CDS            GST26_SCHJA: Experimental evidence at protein level: Swiss-Prot protein existence level 1. GST isoenzymes appear to play a central role in the parasite detoxification system. Other functions are also suspected including a role in increasing the solubility of haematin in the parasite gut. From Schistosoma japonicum (Blood fluke).
    906..1133    +  CDS            UBIQ_CERCA: Experimental evidence at protein level: Swiss-Prot protein existence level 1. Ubiquitin exists either covalently attached to another protein, or free (unanchored). When covalently bound, it is conjugated to target proteins via an isopeptide bond either as a monomer (monoubiquitin), a polymer linked via different Lys residues of the ubiquitin (polyubiquitin chains) or a linear polymer linked via the initiator Met of the ubiquitin (linear polyubiquitin chains). Polyubiquitin chains, when attached to a target protein, have different functions depending on the Lys residue of the ubiquitin that is
   1149..1196    +  terminator     fd terminator (sequence withheld): central terminator from bacteriophage fd (Otsuka and Kunisawa, 1982)
   1201..1413    +  CDS            M13 gene III (fragment) (sequence partly withheld): pIII; III; minor coat protein
   1428..1898    +  CDS            M13 gene III (fragment) (sequence partly withheld): pIII; III; minor coat protein
   1920..1990    +  CDS            TcR (fragment): tetracycline efflux protein; tet; confers resistance to tetracycline
   2232..2612    -  CDS            YPB1_ECOLX: Protein predicted: Swiss-Prot protein existence level 4. From Escherichia coli.
   2629..2780    +  CDS            rop (fragment): Rop protein, which maintains plasmids at low copy number; rop
   2816..3244    -  rep_origin     f1 ori (sequence partly withheld): f1 bacteriophage origin of replication; arrow indicates direction of (+) strand synthesis
   3253..3292    +  CDS            rop (fragment): Rop protein, which maintains plasmids at low copy number; rop
   3394..3534    +  misc_feature   bom: basis of mobility region from pBR322
   3720..4307    -  rep_origin     ori: high-copy-number ColE1/pMB1/pBR322/pUC origin of replication
   4478..5338    -  CDS            AmpR: β-lactamase; bla; confers resistance to ampicillin, carbenicillin, and related antibiotics
   5339..5443    -  promoter       AmpR promoter: bla
   5552..5629    +  promoter       lacIq promoter: lacI (mutant); In the lacIq allele, a single base change in the promoter boosts expression of the lacI gene about 10-fold.
   5630..6712    +  CDS            lacI: lac repressor; lacI; The lac repressor binds to the lac operator to inhibit transcription in E. coli. This inhibition can be relieved by adding lactose or isopropyl-β-D-thiogalactopyranoside (IPTG).
   6725..6746    +  protein_bind   CAP binding site: CAP binding activates transcription in the presence of cAMP. E. coli catabolite activator protein
   6765..6782    +  promoter       tet promoter (fragment): E. coli promoter for tetracycline efflux protein gene
