[The description below was written by a language model from this plasmid's Addgene catalogue record and pLannotate feature annotations shown in this document.]
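Description:
pHH0103_UBA52_Ubiquitin is a bacterial expression plasmid of about 7 kb, built on the pHH0103 backbone, for producing and purifying the ubiquitin domain of human UBA52, the gene that encodes ubiquitin fused to ribosomal protein L40. It is propagated in E. coli under ampicillin selection (β-lactamase with its own promoter) and replicates from a ColE1/pMB1-type origin with the pBR322 bom region. The catalogue lists it as low copy. An f1 origin is also present, interrupting the annotated rop fragments, and would allow single-stranded DNA production with helper phage.

The expression cassette is driven by the strong hybrid tac promoter followed by a lac operator. The plasmid carries its own lacI gene under the lacIq promoter, so transcription stays repressed until it is induced with IPTG. The open reading frame begins with a 6xHis tag, followed by Schistosoma japonicum glutathione S-transferase and then the roughly 76-residue ubiquitin coding region. The annotation tool matched this region to a ubiquitin from another species, which reflects how conserved ubiquitin is. The insert was cloned between SfiI and NotI sites, and the record does not state whether a protease cleavage site separates GST from the insert. The resulting His-GST fusion can be purified by either nickel or glutathione affinity.

Downstream of the insert lie an fd terminator and fragments of M13 gene III, along with remnants of the tetracycline resistance gene and its promoter. These appear to be leftovers from a phage-display phagemid ancestor rather than functional parts of the expressed protein. The associated work was a large-scale survey of high-affinity ligands for peptide recognition modules, which suggests the purified domain was used as a binding target.
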