Addgene plasmid #110043: pHH0103_UBA52_Ubiquitin
Purpose: Protein expression and purification of UBA52_Ubiquitin
Depositing lab: Sachdev Sidhu. Depositing organization: University of Toronto. Publication: Large-scale survey and database of high affinity ligands for peptide recognition modules. Teyra J, Kelil A, Jain S, Helmy M, Jajodia R, Hooda Y, Gu J, D'Cruz AA, Nicholson SE, Min J, Sudol M, Kim PM, Bader GD, Sidhu SS. Mol Syst Biol. 2020 Dec;16(12):e9310. doi: 10.15252/msb.20199310. PubMed 33438817.
Backbone
  Vector backbone: pHH0103
  Vector type: Bacterial Expression
Growth in bacteria
  Bacterial resistance: Ampicillin, 100 μg/mL
  Growth temperature: 37°C
  Growth strain: DH5alpha
  Copy number: Low Copy
Gene/Insert
  Gene/Insert name: UBA52_Ubiquitin
  Species: H. sapiens (human)
  Entrez Gene: UBA52 (a.k.a. CEP52, HUBCEP52, L40, RPL40)
  Cloning method: Restriction Enzyme; 5′ cloning site Sfi1 (unknown if destroyed); 3′ cloning site Not1 (unknown if destroyed)
Terms and licenses: Academic/Nonprofit Terms; Industry Terms: Not Available to Industry
How to cite: pHH0103_UBA52_Ubiquitin was a gift from Sachdev Sidhu (Addgene plasmid # 110043 ; http://n2t.net/addgene:110043 ; RRID:Addgene_110043)
