>Addgene plasmid #110043 | pHH0103_UBA52_Ubiquitin | depositor partial sequence | sequence record 206995 | pHH0103_UBA52_Ubiquitin sequence 249 bps
GGCCCAGCCGGCCATGCAGATTTTTGTCAAAACCCTGACGGGCAAAACCATCACGCTGGAAGTGGAACCG
AGTGATACCATCGAAAACGTTAAAGCGAAAATCCAAGATAAAGAAGGTATCCCGCCGGACCAGCAACGTC
TGATCTTCGCCGGCAAACAGCTGGAAGATGGTCGCACCCTGAGCGACTACAACATCCAAAAAGAATCTAC
GCTGCATCTGGTTCTGCGTCTGCGCGGCGGTGCGGCCGC
